>Addgene plasmid #201955 | PX458-3xHA-FnCas9ABEmax8.17d | addgene full sequence | sequence record 405309 | Addgene NGS Result
GAGGGCCTATTTCCCATGATTCCTTCATATTTGCATATACGATACAAGGCTGTTAGAGAGATAATTGGAA
TTAATTTGACTGTAAACACAAAGATATTAGTACAAAATACGTGACGTAGAAAGTAATAATTTCTTGGGTA
GTTTGCAGTTTTAAAATTATGTTTTAAAATGGACTATCATATGCTTACCGTAACTTGAAAGTATTTCGAT
TTCTTGGCTTTATATATCTTGTGGAAAGGACGAAACACCGGGTCTTCGAGAAGACCTGTTTCAGTTGCGC
CGAAAGGCGCTCTGTAATCATTTAAAAGTATTTTGAACGGACCTCTGTTTGACACGTCTGTTTTTTGTTT
TAGAGCTAGAAATAGCAAGTTAAAATAAGGCTAGTCCGTTTTTAGCGCGTGCGCCAATTCTGCAGACAAA
TGGCTCTAGAGGTACCCGTTACATAACTTACGGTAAATGGCCCGCCTGGCTGACCGCCCAACGACCCCCG
CCCATTGACGTCAATAGTAACGCCAATAGGGACTTTCCATTGACGTCAATGGGTGGAGTATTTACGGTAA
ACTGCCCACTTGGCAGTACATCAAGTGTATCATATGCCAAGTACGCCCCCTATTGACGTCAATGACGGTA
AATGGCCCGCCTGGCATTGTGCCCAGTACATGACCTTATGGGACTTTCCTACTTGGCAGTACATCTACGT
ATTAGTCATCGCTATTACCATGGTCGAGGTGAGCCCCACGTTCTGCTTCACTCTCCCCATCTCCCCCCCC
TCCCCACCCCCAATTTTGTATTTATTTATTTTTTAATTATTTTGTGCAGCGATGGGGGCGGGGCGGGGCG
GGGCGAGGGGCGGGGCGGGGCGAGGCGGAGAGGTGCGGCGGCAGCCAATCAGAGCGGCGCGCTCCGAAAG
TTTCCTTTTATGGCGAGGCGGCGGCGGCGGCGGCCCTATAAAAAGCGAAGCGCGCGGCGGGCGGGAGTCG
CTGCGCGCTGCCTTCGCCCCGTGCCCCGCTCCGCCGCCGCCTCGCGCCGCCCGCCCCGGCTCTGACTGAC
CGCGTTACTCCCACAGGTGAGCGGGCGGGACGGCCCTTCTCCTCCGGGCTGTAATTAGCTGAGCAAGAGG
TAAGGGTTTAAGGGATGGTTGGTTGGTGGGGTATTAATGTTTAATTACCTGGAGCACCTGCCTGAAATCA
CTTTTTTTCAGGTTGGACCGGTGCCACCATGGGATCCAAACGGACAGCCGACGGAAGCGAGTTCGAGTCA
CCAAAGAAGAAGCGGAAAGTCTCTGAAGTCGAGTTTAGCCACGAGTATTGGATGAGGCACGCACTGACCC
TGGCAAAGCGAGCATGGGATGAAAGAGAAGTCCCCGTGGGCGCCGTGCTGGTGCACAACAATAGAGTGAT
CGGAGAGGGATGGAACAGGCCAATCGGCCGCCACGACCCTACCGCACACGCAGAGATCATGGCACTGAGG
CAGGGAGGCCTGGTCATGCAGAATTACCGCCTGATCGATGCCACCCTGTATGTGACACTGGAGCCATGCG
TGATGTGCGCAGGAGCAATGATCCACAGCAGGATCGGAAGAGTGGTGTTCGGAGCACGGGACGCCAAGAC
CGGCGCAGCAGGCTCCCTGATGGATGTGCTGCACCACCCCGGCATGAACCACCGGGTGGAGATCACAGAG
GGAATCCTGGCAGACGAGTGCGCCGCCCTGCTGAGCGATTTCTTTAGAATGCGGAGACAGGAGATCAAGG
CCCAGAAGAAGGCACAGAGCTCCACCGACTCTGGAGGATCTAGCGGAGGATCCTCTGGAAGCGAGACACC
AGGCACAAGCGAGTCCGCCACACCAGAGAGCTCCGGCGGCTCCTCCGGAGGATCCTCTGAGGTGGAGTTT
TCCCACGAGTACTGGATGAGACATGCCCTGACCCTGGCCAAGAGGGCACGCGATGAGAGGGAGGTGCCTG
TGGGAGCCGTGCTGGTGCTGAACAATAGAGTGATCGGCGAGGGCTGGAACAGAGCCATCGGCCTGCACGA
CCCAACAGCCCATGCCGAAATTATGGCCCTGAGACAGGGCGGCCTGGTCATGCAGAACTACAGACTGATT
GACGCCACCCTGTACAGCACATTCGAGCCTTGCGTGATGTGCGCCGGCGCCATGATCCACTCTAGGATCG
GCCGCGTGGTGTTTGGCTGGAGGAACGCAAAAACCGGCGCCGCAGGCTCCCTGATGGACGTGCTGCACTA
CCCCGGCATGAATCACCGCGTCGAAATTACCGAGGGAATCCTGGCAGATGAATGTGCCGCCCTGCTGTGC
TATTTCTTTCGGATGCCTAGAAGGGTGTTCAATGCTCAGAAGAAGGCCCAGAGCTCCACCGACTCCGGAG
GATCTAGCGGAGGCTCCTCTGGCTCTGAGACACCTGGCACAAGCGAGAGCGCAACACCTGAAAGCAGCGG
GGGCAGCAGCGGGGGGTCAAATTTTAAGATCCTGCCTATCGCAATCGCCCTGGGCGTCAAGAATACTGGC
GTGTTTAGTGCTTTTTATCAGAAGGGGACCTCACTGGAGAGACTGGACAATAAGAACGGAAAAGTGTATG
AACTGTCCAAGGATTCTTACACTCTGCTGATGAACAATAGGACCGCACGGAGACACCAGAGGCGAGGAAT
TGACAGGAAACAGCTGGTGAAGCGCCTGTTCAAACTGATCTGGACAGAGCAGCTGAACCTGGAATGGGAT
AAGGACACTCAGCAGGCCATCAGCTTCCTGTTTAATCGACGGGGATTCTCTTTTATTACTGACGGCTATA
GTCCTGAGTACCTGAACATCGTGCCAGAACAGGTCAAGGCAATCCTGATGGACATTTTCGACGATTATAA
TGGCGAGGACGATCTGGATTCCTACCTGAAACTGGCCACAGAGCAAGAGAGTAAGATCAGCGAAATCTAC
AACAAGCTGATGCAGAAGATCCTGGAGTTCAAGCTGATGAAACTGTGCACCGACATCAAGGACGATAAAG
TGAGTACCAAGACACTGAAAGAGATCACAAGCTACGAGTTCGAACTGCTGGCCGATTATCTGGCTAACTA
CAGCGAATCCCTGAAAACCCAGAAATTTTCCTACACAGACAAGCAGGGCAATCTGAAAGAGCTGTCTTAC
TACCACCATGATAAGTACAACATCCAGGAGTTCCTGAAGAGACACGCCACCATCAATGACAGGATTCTGG
ATACACTGCTGACTGACGATCTGGACATCTGGAACTTCAACTTCGAGAAGTTCGATTTCGACAAGAACGA
GGAAAAACTGCAGAATCAGGAAGATAAGGACCACATTCAGGCTCATCTGCACCATTTCGTGTTTGCAGTC
AATAAGATCAAAAGCGAGATGGCATCCGGCGGGCGCCATCGAAGCCAGTACTTCCAGGAAATCACCAACG
TGCTGGACGAGAACAATCACCAGGAAGGCTACCTGAAAAACTTCTGTGAGAATCTGCATAACAAGAAGTA
CAGCAATCTGTCCGTGAAGAATCTGGTCAACCTGATTGGAAATCTGTCCAACCTGGAACTGAAGCCCCTG
CGCAAATACTTCAACGACAAGATCCACGCTAAAGCAGACCATTGGGATGAGCAGAAGTTTACTGAAACCT
ATTGCCACTGGATTCTGGGCGAGTGGCGGGTGGGGGTCAAGGATCAGGACAAGAAAGACGGCGCAAAGTA
TTCTTACAAGGACCTGTGTAACGAGCTGAAGCAGAAAGTGACTAAGGCCGGGCTGGTGGACTTCCTGCTG
GAGCTGGACCCCTGCCGAACCATTCCACCTTACCTGGACAACAATAACAGAAAGCCACCCAAATGTCAGA
GCCTGATCCTGAATCCCAAGTTTCTGGATAATCAGTATCCTAACTGGCAGCAGTACCTGCAGGAGCTGAA
GAAACTGCAGTCAATCCAGAACTACCTGGACAGCTTCGAAACCGATCTGAAGGTGCTGAAAAGCTCCAAG
GACCAGCCTTACTTCGTCGAGTACAAGTCTAGTAACCAGCAGATCGCTTCCGGCCAGCGGGATTACAAGG
ATCTGGACGCAAGAATCCTGCAGTTCATTTTTGACAGGGTGAAGGCCTCTGATGAGCTGCTGCTGAACGA
AATCTATTTCCAGGCAAAGAAACTGAAGCAGAAAGCCTCAAGCGAGCTGGAAAAGCTGGAGTCCTCTAAG
AAACTGGACGAAGTGATCGCTAACTCTCAGCTGAGTCAGATTCTGAAGTCTCAGCACACAAATGGAATCT
TCGAGCAGGGCACTTTTCTGCATCTGGTGTGCAAATACTATAAGCAGCGACAGAGAGCCAGGGACAGCCG
CCTGTACATCATGCCTGAATATCGATACGATAAGAAACTGCACAAGTACAACAACACCGGCCGCTTTGAC
GATGACAACCAGCTGCTGACATATTGTAATCATAAGCCCCGGCAGAAAAGATACCAGCTGCTGAACGACC
TGGCAGGAGTGCTGCAGGTCTCTCCTAATTTTCTGAAGGATAAAATCGGGTCCGATGACGATCTGTTCAT
TTCTAAGTGGCTGGTGGAGCACATCCGGGGCTTTAAGAAGGCCTGCGAAGATAGCCTGAAAATCCAGAAG
GATAACAGGGGACTGCTGAATCATAAGATCAACATTGCACGCAATACCAAGGGCAAATGCGAGAAAGAAA
TCTTCAACCTGATCTGTAAGATTGAGGGGAGCGAAGATAAGAAAGGGAATTATAAGCACGGACTGGCCTA
CGAGCTGGGAGTGCTGCTGTTCGGAGAGCCAAACGAGGCCAGCAAGCCCGAATTTGATAGGAAAATCAAG
AAATTCAATTCAATCTACAGCTTTGCCCAGATCCAGCAGATTGCCTTTGCTGAGAGGAAGGGGAATGCAA
ACACATGCGCCGTGTGTAGTGCAGACAACGCCCATCGCATGCAGCAGATCAAAATTACTGAGCCAGTCGA
AGATAATAAGGATAAAATCATTCTGTCAGCAAAGGCACAGCGACTGCCTGCAATCCCAACCCGAATTGTG
GATGGAGCTGTCAAGAAAATGGCTACAATTCTGGCAAAGAATATCGTGGACGATAATTGGCAGAACATTA
AGCAGGTCCTGAGCGCAAAACACCAGCTGCATATCCCAATCATTACCGAGTCCAACGCCTTCGAGTTTGA
ACCCGCTCTGGCAGACGTGAAGGGCAAATCTCTGAAGGATAGAAGGAAGAAAGCCCTGGAGCGAATTAGT
CCCGAAAACATCTTCAAGGATAAGAACAACAGAATCAAGGAGTTTGCTAAGGGGATTTCCGCCTACTCTG
GAGCTAACCTGACAGATGGGGACTTCGATGGAGCAAAGGAGGAACTGGATCACATCATTCCTCGCAGCCA
TAAGAAATATGGCACTCTGAACGACGAGGCTAATCTGATTTGCGTGACCCGGGGCGATAATAAGAACAAA
GGGAACCGGATCTTCTGTCTGAGAGACCTGGCCGATAATTACAAGCTGAAACAGTTTGAGACCACAGACG
ATCTGGAGATCGAAAAGAAAATTGCCGACACCATCTGGGATGCTAATAAGAAGGACTTCAAGTTCGGAAA
CTATCGGAGCTTCATCAATCTGACACCTCAGGAGCAGAAAGCATTCAGACACGCCCTGTTTCTGGCTGAT
GAAAACCCAATCAAGCAGGCAGTGATCAGAGCCATTAATAACCGCAACCGAACCTTCGTGAATGGCACAC
AGAGGTATTTTGCTGAGGTCCTGGCAAATAACATCTACCTGCGCGCCAAGAAAGAAAATCTGAACACTGA
CAAGATCAGCTTCGATTACTTTGGAATCCCTACCATTGGAAACGGCCGAGGGATCGCTGAGATTCGGCAG
CTGTATGAAAAGGTGGACAGTGATATCCAGGCCTACGCTAAAGGCGACAAGCCACAGGCCTCTTATAGTC
ACCTGATTGATGCTATGCTGGCATTCTGCATCGCCGCTGACGAGCATCGGAACGATGGATCTATTGGCCT
GGAAATCGACAAAAACTATAGTCTGTACCCTCTGGATAAGAATACTGGCGAGGTGTTCACCAAAGACATC
TTTTCACAGATCAAGATTACCGACAACGAGTTCAGCGATAAGAAACTGGTCAGAAAGAAAGCTATTGAAG
GGTTTAACACACACAGACAGATGACTAGGGATGGAATCTATGCAGAGAATTACCTGCCTATCCTGATTCA
TAAGGAGCTGAACGAAGTGAGGAAGGGGTACACATGGAAAAATTCCGAGGAAATCAAAATTTTCAAGGGA
AAGAAATACGACATCCAGCAGCTGAATAACCTGGTGTATTGTCTGAAGTTTGTGGACAAACCAATCAGTA
TTGATATCCAGATTTCAACCCTGGAGGAACTGAGAAACATCCTGACTACCAATAACATTGCAGCCACTGC
CGAGTACTATTACATTAATCTGAAAACCCAGAAGCTGCACGAGTATTACATCGAAAATTACAACACAGCC
CTGGGGTATAAGAAATACAGCAAGGAGATGGAGTTCCTGAGGTCCCTGGCTTATAGGTCTGAGCGCGTGA
AGATCAAAAGTATTGACGATGTCAAGCAGGTCCTGGACAAGGATTCAAACTTCATCATCGGAAAGATCAC
ACTGCCCTTCAAGAAAGAGTGGCAGCGACTGTACCGGGAATGGCAGAACACAACTATCAAAGACGATTAT
GAGTTTCTGAAGAGCTTCTTTAATGTGAAGTCCATTACTAAACTGCACAAGAAAGTCCGGAAAGACTTCT
CTCTGCCCATCAGTACAAACGAGGGCAAGTTTCTGGTGAAGAGAAAAACTTGGGATAATAACTTCATCTA
CCAGATTCTGAATGACTCAGATAGCAGGGCAGACGGGACTAAACCCTTCATTCCTGCCTTTGATATCAGC
AAGAACGAGATTGTGGAAGCCATCATTGACAGTTTCACCTCAAAAAACATCTTTTGGCTGCCAAAGAATA
TTGAGCTGCAGAAGGTGGACAACAAGAACATCTTCGCCATTGATACCAGCAAGTGGTTTGAGGTCGAAAC
ACCATCCGACCTGCGCGATATCGGCATTGCTACCATTCAGTACAAGATCGACAATAACTCACGCCCCAAG
GTGCGAGTCAAACTGGATTACGTGATCGACGATGACAGCAAGATTAACTATTTCATGAATCACTCACTGC
TGAAGAGCCGGTATCCCGACAAAGTCCTGGAGATCCTGAAGCAGAGCACAATCATTGAGTTCGAAAGTTC
AGGGTTTAACAAAACTATTAAGGAGATGCTGGGAATGAAGCTGGCCGGCATCTACAATGAAACCTCCAAT
AACTCTGGCGGCTCAAAAAGAACCGCCGACGGCAGCGAGTTCGAGCCCAAGAAGAAGAGGAAAGTCAGCG
GCGGCAGCTACCCATACGATGTTCCAGATTACGCTTACCCATACGATGTTCCAGATTACGCTTACCCATA
CGATGTTCCAGATTACGCTGAATTCGGCAGTGGAGAGGGCAGAGGAAGTCTGCTAACATGCGGTGACGTC
GAGGAGAATCCTGGCCCAGTGAGCAAGGGCGAGGAGCTGTTCACCGGGGTGGTGCCCATCCTGGTCGAGC
TGGACGGCGACGTAAACGGCCACAAGTTCAGCGTGTCCGGCGAGGGCGAGGGCGATGCCACCTACGGCAA
GCTGACCCTGAAGTTCATCTGCACCACCGGCAAGCTGCCCGTGCCCTGGCCCACCCTCGTGACCACCCTG
ACCTACGGCGTGCAGTGCTTCAGCCGCTACCCCGACCACATGAAGCAGCACGACTTCTTCAAGTCCGCCA
TGCCCGAAGGCTACGTCCAGGAGCGCACCATCTTCTTCAAGGACGACGGCAACTACAAGACCCGCGCCGA
GGTGAAGTTCGAGGGCGACACCCTGGTGAACCGCATCGAGCTGAAGGGCATCGACTTCAAGGAGGACGGC
AACATCCTGGGGCACAAGCTGGAGTACAACTACAACAGCCACAACGTCTATATCATGGCCGACAAGCAGA
AGAACGGCATCAAGGTGAACTTCAAGATCCGCCACAACATCGAGGACGGCAGCGTGCAGCTCGCCGACCA
CTACCAGCAGAACACCCCCATCGGCGACGGCCCCGTGCTGCTGCCCGACAACCACTACCTGAGCACCCAG
TCCGCCCTGAGCAAAGACCCCAACGAGAAGCGCGATCACATGGTCCTGCTGGAGTTCGTGACCGCCGCCG
GGATCACTCTCGGCATGGACGAGCTGTACAAGGAGTTCTAACTAGAGCTCGCTGATCAGCCTCGACTGTG
CCTTCTAGTTGCCAGCCATCTGTTGTTTGCCCCTCCCCCGTGCCTTCCTTGACCCTGGAAGGTGCCACTC
CCACTGTCCTTTCCTAATAAAATGAGGAAATTGCATCGCATTGTCTGAGTAGGTGTCATTCTATTCTGGG
GGGTGGGGTGGGGCAGGACAGCAAGGGGGAGGATTGGGAAGAGAATAGCAGGCATGCTGGGGAGCGGCCG
CAGGAACCCCTAGTGATGGAGTTGGCCACTCCCTCTCTGCGCGCTCGCTCGCTCACTGAGGCCGGGCGAC
CAAAGGTCGCCCGACGCCCGGGCTTTGCCCGGGCGGCCTCAGTGAGCGAGCGAGCGCGCAGCTGCCTGCA
GGGGCGCCTGATGCGGTATTTTCTCCTTACGCATCTGTGCGGTATTTCACACCGCATA
[95 nt withheld, positions 8739-8833]
T
[46 nt withheld, positions 8835-8880]
C
[141 nt withheld, positions 8882-9022]
CCTTTGACGTTGGAGTCCACGTTCTTT
[37 nt withheld, positions 9050-9086]
ACTCTATCTCGGGCTATTCTTTTGATTTATAAGGGATTTTGCCGATTTCGGTCTATTGGTTAAAAAATGA
GCTGATTTAACAAAAATTTAACGCGAATTTTAACAAAATATTAACGTTTACAATTTTATGGTGCACTCTC
AGTACAATCTGCTCTGATGCCGCATAGTTAAGCCAGCCCCGACACCCGCCAACACCCGCTGACGCGCCCT
GACGGGCTTGTCTGCTCCCAGCATCCGCTTACAGACAAGCTGTGACCGTCTCCGGGAGCTGCATGTGTCA
GAGGTTTTCACCGTCATCACCGAAACGCGCGAGACGAAAGGGCCTCGTGATACGCCTATTTTTATAGGTT
AATGTCATGATAATAATGGTTTCTTAGACGTCAGGTGGCACTTTTCGGGGAAATGTGCGCGGAACCCCTA
TTTGTTTATTTTTCTAAATACATTCAAATATGTATCCGCTCATGAGACAATAACCCTGATAAATGCTTCA
ATAATATTGAAAAAGGAAGAGTATGAGTATTCAACATTTCCGTGTCGCCCTTATTCCCTTTTTTGCGGCA
TTTTGCCTTCCTGTTTTTGCTCACCCAGAAACGCTGGTGAAAGTAAAAGATGCTGAAGATCAGTTGGGTG
CACGAGTGGGTTACATCGAACTGGATCTCAACAGCGGTAAGATCCTTGAGAGTTTTCGCCCCGAAGAACG
TTTTCCAATGATGAGCACTTTTAAAGTTCTGCTATGTGGCGCGGTATTATCCCGTATTGACGCCGGGCAA
GAGCAACTCGGTCGCCGCATACACTATTCTCAGAATGACTTGGTTGAGTACTCACCAGTCACAGAAAAGC
ATCTTACGGATGGCATGACAGTAAGAGAATTATGCAGTGCTGCCATAACCATGAGTGATAACACTGCGGC
CAACTTACTTCTGACAACGATCGGAGGACCGAAGGAGCTAACCGCTTTTTTGCACAACATGGGGGATCAT
GTAACTCGCCTTGATCGTTGGGAACCGGAGCTGAATGAAGCCATACCAAACGACGAGCGTGACACCACGA
TGCCTGTAGCAATGGCAACAACGTTGCGCAAACTATTAACTGGCGAACTACTTACTCTAGCTTCCCGGCA
ACAATTAATAGACTGGATGGAGGCGGATAAAGTTGCAGGACCACTTCTGCGCTCGGCCCTTCCGGCTGGC
TGGTTTATTGCTGATAAATCTGGAGCCGGTGAGCGTGGAAGCCGCGGTATCATTGCAGCACTGGGGCCAG
ATGGTAAGCCCTCCCGTATCGTAGTTATCTACACGACGGGGAGTCAGGCAACTATGGATGAACGAAATAG
ACAGATCGCTGAGATAGGTGCCTCACTGATTAAGCATTGGTAACTGTCAGACCAAGTTTACTCATATATA
CTTTAGATTGATTTAAAACTTCATTTTTAATTTAAAAGGATCTAGGTGAAGATCCTTTTTGATAATCTCA
TGACCAAAATCCCTTAACGTGAGTTTTCGTTCCACTGAGCGTCAGACCCCGTAGAAAAGATCAAAGGATC
TTCTTGAGATCCTTTTTTTCTGCGCGTAATCTGCTGCTTGCAAACAAAAAAACCACCGCTACCAGCGGTG
GTTTGTTTGCCGGATCAAGAGCTACCAACTCTTTTTCCGAAGGTAACTGGCTTCAGCAGAGCGCAGATAC
CAAATACTGTTCTTCTAGTGTAGCCGTAGTTAGGCCACCACTTCAAGAACTCTGTAGCACCGCCTACATA
CCTCGCTCTGCTAATCCTGTTACCAGTGGCTGCTGCCAGTGGCGATAAGTCGTGTCTTACCGGGTTGGAC
TCAAGACGATAGTTACCGGATAAGGCGCAGCGGTCGGGCTGAACGGGGGGTTCGTGCACACAGCCCAGCT
TGGAGCGAACGACCTACACCGAACTGAGATACCTACAGCGTGAGCTATGAGAAAGCGCCACGCTTCCCGA
AGGGAGAAAGGCGGACAGGTATCCGGTAAGCGGCAGGGTCGGAACAGGAGAGCGCACGAGGGAGCTTCCA
GGGGGAAACGCCTGGTATCTTTATAGTCCTGTCGGGTTTCGCCACCTCTGACTTGAGCGTCGATTTTTGT
GATGCTCGTCAGGGGGGCGGAGCCTATGGAAAAACGCCAGCAACGCGGCCTTTTTACGGTTCCTGGCCTT
TTGCTGGCCTTTTGCTCACATGT
Features (pLannotate 1.2.2; 20 found; start..end, strand, type, name):
      1..241     +  promoter       U6 promoter: RNA polymerase III promoter for human U6 snRNA
    268..340     +  misc_RNA       Fn gRNA scaffold: guide RNA scaffold for the Francisella novicida CRISPR/Cas9 system (Hirano et al., 2016)
    347..390     +  misc_RNA       gRNA scaffold (fragment): guide RNA scaffold for the Streptococcus pyogenes CRISPR/Cas9 system
    437..722     +  enhancer       CMV enhancer: human cytomegalovirus immediate early enhancer; contains an 18-bp deletion relative to the standard CMV enhancer
    724..973     +  promoter       chicken β-actin promoter: contains a 21-bp deletion relative to the standard chicken β-actin promoter
    974..1201    +  intron         hybrid intron: hybrid between chicken β-actin (CBA) and minute virus of mice (MMV) introns (Gray et al., 2011)
   1282..1758    +  CDS            tadA: TADA_ECOLI - Also known as yfhC. Experimental evidence at protein level: Swiss-Prot protein existence level 1. Catalyzes the deamination of adenosine to inosine at the wobble position 34 of tRNA(Arg2). Essential for cell viability. From Escherichia coli (strain K12).
   1879..2370    +  CDS            tadA: TADA_ECOLI - Also known as yfhC. Experimental evidence at protein level: Swiss-Prot protein existence level 1. Catalyzes the deamination of adenosine to inosine at the wobble position 34 of tRNA(Arg2). Essential for cell viability. From Escherichia coli (strain K12).
   2470..7353    +  CDS            FnCas9: Cas9 endonuclease from the Francisella novicida Type II CRISPR/Cas system (Hirano et al., 2016)
   7483..7509    +  CDS            3xHA (fragment): three tandem HA epitope tags
   7579..8292    +  CDS            EGFP: EGFP is a basic (constitutively fluorescent) green fluorescent protein published in 1996, derived from Aequorea victoria. It is reported to be a rapidly-maturing weak dimer with moderate acid sensitivity.
   8326..8437    +  polyA_signal   bGH poly(A) signal: bovine growth hormone polyadenylation signal
   8542..8682    +  repeat_region  AAV2 ITR: inverted terminal repeat of adeno-associated virus serotype 2 inverted
   8687..8738    -  misc_feature   bom (fragment): basis of mobility region from pBR322
   8757..9212    +  rep_origin     f1 ori (sequence partly withheld): f1 bacteriophage origin of replication; arrow indicates direction of (+) strand synthesis
   9213..9262    -  misc_feature   bom (fragment): basis of mobility region from pBR322
   9364..9399    -  CDS            rop (fragment): Rop protein, which maintains plasmids at low copy number; rop
   9494..9598    +  promoter       AmpR promoter: bla
   9599..10459   +  CDS            AmpR: β-lactamase; bla; confers resistance to ampicillin, carbenicillin, and related antibiotics
  10630..11218   +  rep_origin     ori: high-copy-number ColE1/pMB1/pBR322/pUC origin of replication
