[The description below was written by a language model from this plasmid's Addgene catalogue record and pLannotate feature annotations shown in this document.]
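Description:
PX458-3xHA-FnCas9ABEmax8.17d is a PX458-derived, all-in-one mammalian expression plasmid that delivers a Francisella novicida Cas9 adenine base editor together with a cloning position for its guide RNA. It is maintained in E. coli through a high-copy ColE1/pUC-type origin and an ampicillin resistance gene, and it also carries an f1 phage origin. A single AAV2 ITR remnant inherited from the backbone is annotated, which would not support AAV packaging on its own. There is no mammalian drug marker; transfected cells are identified by EGFP fluorescence. The catalogue lists a total size of 113,008 bp, but the sequenced record is 11,279 nt, consistent with the stated backbone and insert sizes, so the catalogue figure appears to be a typing error.

The editor is driven by the Cbh promoter, annotated as a CMV enhancer, chicken β-actin promoter and hybrid intron. The open reading frame encodes two tandem E. coli TadA deaminase domains fused upstream of FnCas9, flanked by bipartite nuclear localisation signals, followed by a 3xHA epitope tag, a T2A self-cleaving peptide and EGFP, and terminated by a bGH polyadenylation signal. FnCas9 carries D11A, a change to a catalytic residue of the kind used to make base-editor nickases, and the evolved TadA carries V82S, V106W and Q154R. An A-to-G change in the backbone removes an extra EcoRI site, leaving the AgeI and EcoRI sites that flank the insert usable for cloning. Upstream, a human U6 promoter precedes an Fn guide RNA scaffold for spacer insertion, with a residual SpCas9 scaffold fragment after it. The plasmid is intended for A-to-G base editing in mammalian cells, with fluorescence-based enrichment and HA-based detection of the editor.
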