Addgene plasmid #201955: PX458-3xHA-FnCas9ABEmax8.17d
Purpose: Mammalian expression plasmid of FnCas9ABEmax8.17d base editor with T2A-EGFP and cloning backbone for sgRNA
Depositing lab: Debojyoti Chakraborty. Depositing organization: Institute of Genomics and Integrative Biology (CSIR-IGIB). Publication: PAM-flexible Engineered FnCas9 variants for robust and ultra-precise genome editing and diagnostics. Acharya S, Ansari AH, Kumar Das P, Hirano S, Aich M, Rauthan R, Mahato S, Maddileti S, Sarkar S, Kumar M, Phutela R, Gulati S, Rahman A, Goel A, Afzal C, Paul D, Agrawal T, Pulimamidi VK, Jalali S, Nishimasu H, Mariappan I, Nureki O, Maiti S, Chakraborty D. Nat Commun. 2024 Jun 28;15(1):5471. doi: 10.1038/s41467-024-49233-w. PubMed 38942756.
Backbone
  Vector backbone: PX458
  Backbone size w/o insert (bp): 4230
  Total vector size (bp): 113008
  Modifications to backbone: A to G change on 8324 position to destroy EcoRI site
  Vector type: Mammalian Expression, CRISPR
  Selectable markers: EGFP
Growth in bacteria
  Bacterial resistance: Ampicillin, 100 μg/mL
  Growth temperature: 37°C
  Growth strain: DH5alpha
  Copy number: Unknown
Gene/Insert
  Gene/Insert name: bpNLS-FnCas9ABEmax8.17d-bpNLS-3xHA-T2A-EGFP
  Species: Synthetic
  Insert size (bp): 7072
  Mutation: D11A on FnCas9, V82S, V106W, Q154R on mutant TadA
  Promoter: Cbh
  Tag / fusion protein: NLS (N terminal on insert); NLS (C terminal on insert); 3xHA (C terminal on insert); T2A-EGFP (C terminal on insert)
  Cloning method: Restriction Enzyme; 5′ cloning site AgeI (not destroyed); 3′ cloning site EcoRI (not destroyed)
  Sequencing primers: 5′ CTCCGGGCTGTAATTAGCTG
Terms and licenses: Academic/Nonprofit Terms; Industry Terms: Not Available to Industry
How to cite: PX458-3xHA-FnCas9ABEmax8.17d was a gift from Debojyoti Chakraborty (Addgene plasmid # 201955 ; http://n2t.net/addgene:201955 ; RRID:Addgene_201955)
